Addgene plasmid #201739: PrimeRoot.v2C-Cre
Purpose: For DNA insertion test in protoplast
Depositing lab: Caixia Gao. Depositing organization: Institute of Genetics and Developmental Biology, Chinese Academy of Sciences. Publication: Precise integration of large DNA sequences in plant genomes using PrimeRoot editors. Sun C, Lei Y, Li B, Gao Q, Li Y, Cao W, Yang C, Li H, Wang Z, Li Y, Wang Y, Liu J, Zhao KT, Gao C. Nat Biotechnol. 2023 Apr 24. doi: 10.1038/s41587-023-01769-w. PubMed 37095350.
Backbone
  Vector backbone: pJIT163
  Vector type: Plant Expression, CRISPR
Growth in bacteria
  Bacterial resistance: Ampicillin, 100 μg/mL
  Growth temperature: 37°C
  Growth strain: DH5alpha
  Copy number: High Copy
Gene/Insert
  Gene/Insert name: ePPE,Cre (alt name: enhanced plant prime editor)
  Species: Synthetic
  Cloning method: Gibson Cloning
Terms and licenses: Academic/Nonprofit Terms; Industry Terms: Not Available to Industry
How to cite: PrimeRoot.v2C-Cre was a gift from Caixia Gao (Addgene plasmid # 201739 ; http://n2t.net/addgene:201739 ; RRID:Addgene_201739)
