[The description below was written by a language model from this plasmid's Addgene catalogue record and pLannotate feature annotations shown in this document.]
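Description:
PrimeRoot.v2C-Cre is a plant expression and CRISPR plasmid of about 12.2 kb built on the pJIT163 backbone. It is intended for transient delivery into plant protoplasts to test targeted DNA insertion. In E. coli it is maintained through a high-copy ColE1/pUC-type origin and selected with ampicillin via the β-lactamase gene and its native promoter. Remnants of the lac promoter, operator, CAP site and a lacI fragment sit in the backbone as cloning-vector leftovers and play no evident role in the plant payload. No plant selectable marker is annotated, which fits the transient protoplast use.

The payload is a single transcription unit driven by the maize polyubiquitin (Ubi) promoter and terminated by the CaMV polyadenylation signal. Three coding segments lie in the same orientation between these elements. The first is Streptococcus pyogenes Cas9. The second is a fragment of the Moloney murine leukemia virus pol region; the annotation text quotes the integrase function, but in a prime editor this portion supplies the reverse transcriptase. The third is the bacteriophage P1 Cre recombinase. The Cas9 and reverse transcriptase together correspond to the recorded insert "ePPE", the enhanced plant prime editor, with Cre placed downstream (C-terminal side). The record does not state the specific Cas9 or reverse transcriptase mutations, the nature of the linkers, or whether Cre is directly fused or separated by a cleavage peptide.

No guide RNA cassette or donor sequence is annotated, so pegRNAs and a recombinase-site-bearing donor would presumably come from separate constructs. In that arrangement, prime editing would write a recombinase recognition site into the genome, and Cre would then catalyse integration of donor DNA at that site.
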