Features (pLannotate 1.2.2; 12 found; start..end, strand, type, name):
     13..1999    +  promoter       Ubi promoter: maize polyubiquitin gene promoter
   2030..6130    +  CDS            cas9: CAS9_STRP1 - Also known as csn1 From Streptococcus pyogenes serotype M1.
   6191..8023    +  CDS            gag-pol (fragment): POL_MLVMS - Experimental evidence at protein level: Swiss-Prot protein existence level 1. [Integrase]: Catalyzes viral DNA integration into the host chromosome, by performing a series of DNA cutting and joining reactions. This enzyme activity takes place after virion entry into a cell and reverse transcription of the RNA genome in dsDNA. The first step in the integration process is 3' processing. This step requires a complex comprising the viral genome, matrix protein and integrase. This complex is called the pre-integration complex (PIC). The integrase protein removes 2 nucleotides from each
   8186..9211    +  CDS            cre: RECR_BPP1 - Experimental evidence at protein level: Swiss-Prot protein existence level 1. Catalyzes site-specific recombination between two 34-base- pair LOXP sites. Its role is to maintain the phage genome as a monomeric unit-copy plasmid in the lysogenic state. From Escherichia phage P1 (Bacteriophage P1).
   9319..9495    +  polyA_signal   CaMV poly(A) signal: cauliflower mosaic virus polyadenylation signal
  10071..10093   -  protein_bind   lac operator (fragment): The lac repressor binds to the lac operator to inhibit transcription in E. coli. This inhibition can be relieved by adding lactose or isopropyl-β-D-thiogalactopyranoside (IPTG). lac repressor encoded by lacI
  10097..10127   -  promoter       lac promoter: promoter for the E. coli lac operon
  10142..10163   -  protein_bind   CAP binding site: CAP binding activates transcription in the presence of cAMP. E. coli catabolite activator protein
  10176..10268   -  CDS            lacI (fragment): lac repressor; lacI; The lac repressor binds to the lac operator to inhibit transcription in E. coli. This inhibition can be relieved by adding lactose or isopropyl-β-D-thiogalactopyranoside (IPTG).
  10451..11039   -  rep_origin     ori: high-copy-number ColE1/pMB1/pBR322/pUC origin of replication
  11210..12070   -  CDS            AmpR: β-lactamase; bla; confers resistance to ampicillin, carbenicillin, and related antibiotics
  12071..12175   -  promoter       AmpR promoter: bla
>Addgene plasmid #201739 | PrimeRoot.v2C-Cre | addgene full sequence | sequence record 400590 | Addgene NGS Result
GAGCTCGGTACCTGACCCGGTCGTGCCCCTCTCTAGAGATAATGAGCATTGCATGTCTAAGTTATAAAAA
ATTACCACATATTTTTTTTGTCACACTTGTTTGAAGTGCAGTTTATCTATCTTTATACATATATTTAAAC
TTTACTCTACGAATAATATAATCTATAGTACTACAATAATATCAGTGTTTTAGAGAATCATATAAATGAA
CAGTTAGACATGGTCTAAAGGACAATTGAGTATTTTGACAACAGGACTCTACAGTTTTATCTTTTTAGTG
TGCATGTGTTCTCCTTTTTTTTTGCAAATAGCTTCACCTATATAATACTTCATCCATTTTATTAGTACAT
CCATTTAGGGTTTAGGGTTAATGGTTTTTATAGACTAATTTTTTTAGTACATCTATTTTATTCTATTTTA
GCCTCTAAATTAAGAAAACTAAAACTCTATTTTAGTTTTTTTATTTAATAATTTAGATATAAAATAGAAT
AAAATAAAGTGACTAAAAATTAAACAAATACCCTTTAAGAAATTAAAAAAACTAAGGAAACATTTTTCTT
GTTTCGAGTAGATAATGCCAGCCTGTTAAACGCCGTCGACGAGTCTAACGGACACCAACCAGCGAACCAG
CAGCGTCGCGTCGGGCCAAGCGAAGCAGACGGCACGGCATCTCTGTCGCTGCCTCTGGACCCCTCTCGAT
CGAGAGTTCCGCTCCACCGTTGGACTTGCTCCGCTGTCGGCATCCAGAAATTGCGTGGCGGAGCGGCAGA
CGTGAGCCGGCACGGCAGGCGGCCTCCTCCTCCTCTCACGGCACCGGCAGCTACGGGGGATTCCTTTCCC
ACCGCTCCTTCGCTTTCCCTTCCTCGCCCGCCGTAATAAATAGACACCCCCTCCACACCCTCTTTCCCCA
ACCTCGTGTTGTTCGGAGCGCACACACACACAACCAGATCTCCCCCAAATCCACCCGTCGGCACCTCCGC
TTCAAGGTACGCCGCTCGTCCTCCCCCCCCCCCCCTCTCTACCTTCTCTAGATCGGCGTTCCGGTCCATG
GTTAGGGCCCGGTAGTTCTACTTCTGTTCATGTTTGTGTTAGATCCGTGTTTGTGTTAGATCCGTGCTGC
TAGCGTTCGTACACGGATGCGACCTGTACGTCAGACACGTTCTGATTGCTAACTTGCCAGTGTTTCTCTT
TGGGGAATCCTGGGATGGCTCTAGCCGTTCCGCAGACGGGATCGATTTCATGATTTTTTTTGTTTCGTTG
CATAGGGTTTGGTTTGCCCTTTTCCTTTATTTCAATATATGCCGTGCACTTGTTTGTCGGGTCATCTTTT
CATGCTTTTTTTTGTCTTGGTTGTGATGATGTGGTCTGGTTGGGCGGTCGTTCTAGATCGGAGTAGAATT
AATTCTGTTTCAAACTACCTGGTGGATTTATTAATTTTGGATCTGTATGTGTGTGCCATACATATTCATA
GTTACGAATTGAAGATGATGGATGGAAATATCGATCTAGGATAGGTATACATGTTGATGCGGGTTTTACT
GATGCATATACAGAGATGCTTTTTGTTCGCTTGGTTGTGATGATGTGGTGTGGTTGGGCGGTCGTTCATT
CGTTCTAGATCGGAGTAGAATACTGTTTCAAACTACCTGGTGTATTTATTAATTTTGGAACTGTATGTGT
GTGTCATACATCTTCATAGTTACGAGTTTAAGATGGATGGAAATATCGATCTAGGATAGGTATACATGTT
GATGTGGGTTTTACTGATGCATATACATGATGGCATATGCAGCATCTATTCATATGCTCTAACCTTGAGT
ACCTATCTATTATAATAAACAAGTATGTTTTATAATTATTTTGATCTTGATATACTTGGATGATGGCATA
TGCAGCAGCTATATGTGGATTTTTTTAGCCCTGCCTTCATACGCTATTTATTTGCTTGGTACTGTTTCTT
TTGTCGATGCTCACCCTGTTGTTTGGTGTTACTTCTGCAAAGCTTATGCCTAAGAAAAAGAGAAAAGTGG
ACAAGAAGTACTCGATCGGCCTCGATATTGGGACTAACTCTGTTGGCTGGGCCGTGATCACCGACGAGTA
CAAGGTGCCCTCAAAGAAGTTCAAGGTCCTGGGCAACACCGATCGGCATTCCATCAAGAAGAATCTCATT
GGCGCTCTCCTGTTCGACAGCGGCGAGACGGCTGAGGCTACGCGGCTCAAGCGCACCGCCCGCAGGCGGT
ACACGCGCAGGAAGAATCGCATCTGCTACCTGCAGGAGATTTTCTCCAACGAGATGGCGAAGGTTGACGA
TTCTTTCTTCCACAGGCTGGAGGAGTCATTCCTCGTGGAGGAGGATAAGAAGCACGAGCGGCATCCAATC
TTCGGCAACATTGTCGACGAGGTTGCCTACCACGAGAAGTACCCTACGATCTACCATCTGCGGAAGAAGC
TCGTGGACTCCACAGATAAGGCGGACCTCCGCCTGATCTACCTCGCTCTGGCCCACATGATTAAGTTCAG
GGGCCATTTCCTGATCGAGGGGGATCTCAACCCGGACAATAGCGATGTTGACAAGCTGTTCATCCAGCTC
GTGCAGACGTACAACCAGCTCTTCGAGGAGAACCCCATTAATGCGTCAGGCGTCGACGCGAAGGCTATCC
TGTCCGCTAGGCTCTCGAAGTCTCGGCGCCTCGAGAACCTGATCGCCCAGCTGCCGGGCGAGAAGAAGAA
CGGCCTGTTCGGGAATCTCATTGCGCTCAGCCTGGGGCTCACGCCCAACTTCAAGTCGAATTTCGATCTC
GCTGAGGACGCCAAGCTGCAGCTCTCCAAGGACACATACGACGATGACCTGGATAACCTCCTGGCCCAGA
TCGGCGATCAGTACGCGGACCTGTTCCTCGCTGCCAAGAATCTGTCGGACGCCATCCTCCTGTCTGATAT
TCTCAGGGTGAACACCGAGATTACGAAGGCTCCGCTCTCAGCCTCCATGATCAAGCGCTACGACGAGCAC
CATCAGGATCTGACCCTCCTGAAGGCGCTGGTCAGGCAGCAGCTCCCCGAGAAGTACAAGGAGATCTTCT
TCGATCAGTCGAAGAACGGCTACGCTGGGTACATTGACGGCGGGGCCTCTCAGGAGGAGTTCTACAAGTT
CATCAAGCCGATTCTGGAGAAGATGGACGGCACGGAGGAGCTGCTGGTGAAGCTCAATCGCGAGGACCTC
CTGAGGAAGCAGCGGACATTCGATAACGGCAGCATCCCACACCAGATTCATCTCGGGGAGCTGCACGCTA
TCCTGAGGAGGCAGGAGGACTTCTACCCTTTCCTCAAGGATAACCGCGAGAAGATCGAGAAGATTCTGAC
TTTCAGGATCCCGTACTACGTCGGCCCACTCGCTAGGGGCAACTCCCGCTTCGCTTGGATGACCCGCAAG
TCAGAGGAGACGATCACGCCGTGGAACTTCGAGGAGGTGGTCGACAAGGGCGCTAGCGCTCAGTCGTTCA
TCGAGAGGATGACGAATTTCGACAAGAACCTGCCAAATGAGAAGGTGCTCCCTAAGCACTCGCTCCTGTA
CGAGTACTTCACAGTCTACAACGAGCTGACTAAGGTGAAGTATGTGACCGAGGGCATGAGGAAGCCGGCT
TTCCTGTCTGGGGAGCAGAAGAAGGCCATCGTGGACCTCCTGTTCAAGACCAACCGGAAGGTCACGGTTA
AGCAGCTCAAGGAGGACTACTTCAAGAAGATTGAGTGCTTCGATTCGGTCGAGATCTCTGGCGTTGAGGA
CCGCTTCAACGCCTCCCTGGGGACCTACCACGATCTCCTGAAGATCATTAAGGATAAGGACTTCCTGGAC
AACGAGGAGAATGAGGATATCCTCGAGGACATTGTGCTGACACTCACTCTGTTCGAGGACCGGGAGATGA
TCGAGGAGCGCCTGAAGACTTACGCCCATCTCTTCGATGACAAGGTCATGAAGCAGCTCAAGAGGAGGAG
GTACACCGGCTGGGGGAGGCTGAGCAGGAAGCTCATCAACGGCATTCGGGACAAGCAGTCCGGGAAGACG
ATCCTCGACTTCCTGAAGAGCGATGGCTTCGCGAACCGCAATTTCATGCAGCTGATTCACGATGACAGCC
TCACATTCAAGGAGGATATCCAGAAGGCTCAGGTGAGCGGCCAGGGGGACTCGCTGCACGAGCATATCGC
GAACCTCGCTGGCTCGCCAGCTATCAAGAAGGGGATTCTGCAGACCGTGAAGGTTGTGGACGAGCTGGTG
AAGGTCATGGGCAGGCACAAGCCTGAGAACATCGTCATTGAGATGGCCCGGGAGAATCAGACCACGCAGA
AGGGCCAGAAGAACTCACGCGAGAGGATGAAGAGGATCGAGGAGGGCATTAAGGAGCTGGGGTCCCAGAT
CCTCAAGGAGCACCCGGTGGAGAACACGCAGCTGCAGAATGAGAAGCTCTACCTGTACTACCTCCAGAAT
GGCCGCGATATGTATGTGGACCAGGAGCTGGATATTAACAGGCTCAGCGATTACGACGTCGATGCCATCG
TTCCACAGTCATTCCTGAAGGATGACTCCATTGACAACAAGGTCCTCACCAGGTCGGACAAGAACCGGGG
CAAGTCTGATAATGTTCCTTCAGAGGAGGTCGTTAAGAAGATGAAGAACTACTGGCGCCAGCTCCTGAAT
GCCAAGCTGATCACGCAGCGGAAGTTCGATAACCTCACAAAGGCTGAGAGGGGCGGGCTCTCTGAGCTGG
ACAAGGCGGGCTTCATCAAGAGGCAGCTGGTCGAGACACGGCAGATCACTAAGCACGTTGCGCAGATTCT
CGACTCACGGATGAACACTAAGTACGATGAGAATGACAAGCTGATCCGCGAGGTGAAGGTCATCACCCTG
AAGTCAAAGCTCGTCTCCGACTTCAGGAAGGATTTCCAGTTCTACAAGGTTCGGGAGATCAACAATTACC
ACCATGCCCATGACGCGTACCTGAACGCGGTGGTCGGCACAGCTCTGATCAAGAAGTACCCAAAGCTCGA
GAGCGAGTTCGTGTACGGGGACTACAAGGTTTACGATGTGAGGAAGATGATCGCCAAGTCGGAGCAGGAG
ATTGGCAAGGCTACCGCCAAGTACTTCTTCTACTCTAACATTATGAATTTCTTCAAGACAGAGATCACTC
TGGCCAATGGCGAGATCCGGAAGCGCCCCCTCATCGAGACGAACGGCGAGACGGGGGAGATCGTGTGGGA
CAAGGGCAGGGATTTCGCGACCGTCAGGAAGGTTCTCTCCATGCCACAAGTGAATATCGTCAAGAAGACA
GAGGTCCAGACTGGCGGGTTCTCTAAGGAGTCAATTCTGCCTAAGCGGAACAGCGACAAGCTCATCGCCC
GCAAGAAGGACTGGGATCCGAAGAAGTACGGCGGGTTCGACAGCCCCACTGTGGCCTACTCGGTCCTGGT
TGTGGCGAAGGTTGAGAAGGGCAAGTCCAAGAAGCTCAAGAGCGTGAAGGAGCTGCTGGGGATCACGATT
ATGGAGCGCTCCAGCTTCGAGAAGAACCCGATCGATTTCCTGGAGGCGAAGGGCTACAAGGAGGTGAAGA
AGGACCTGATCATTAAGCTCCCCAAGTACTCACTCTTCGAGCTGGAGAACGGCAGGAAGCGGATGCTGGC
TTCCGCTGGCGAGCTGCAGAAGGGGAACGAGCTGGCTCTGCCGTCCAAGTATGTGAACTTCCTCTACCTG
GCCTCCCACTACGAGAAGCTCAAGGGCAGCCCCGAGGACAACGAGCAGAAGCAGCTGTTCGTCGAGCAGC
ACAAGCATTACCTCGACGAGATCATTGAGCAGATTTCCGAGTTCTCCAAGCGCGTGATCCTGGCCGACGC
GAATCTGGATAAGGTCCTCTCCGCGTACAACAAGCACCGCGACAAGCCAATCAGGGAGCAGGCTGAGAAT
ATCATTCATCTCTTCACCCTGACGAACCTCGGCGCCCCTGCTGCTTTCAAGTACTTCGACACAACTATCG
ATCGCAAGAGGTACACAAGCACTAAGGAGGTCCTGGACGCGACCCTCATCCACCAGTCGATTACCGGCCT
CTACGAGACGCGCATCGACCTGTCTCAGCTCGGGGGCGACGAATTCTCCGGGAGCGAGACGCCAGGCACC
TCCGAGTCGGCCACCCCAGAATCTGCCACAGTGGTGTCCGGCCAAAAGCAGGACCGCCAGGGCGGAGAAC
GCAGAAGGTCCCAGCTCGATAGGGATCAGTGTGCCTACTGCAAGGAGAAGGGCCACTGGGCCAAAGACTG
CCCGAAAAAGCCGCGCGGCCCACGCGGCCCAAGGCCACAAACATCCCTCCTTCCAAAGAAGAAGCGGAAG
GTGGAGCTCAGCGGAGGATCTTCCGGAGGATCTAGCGGCTCCGAGACACCAGGAACATCCGAAAGCGCTA
CACCAGAATCTAGCGGAGGCTCTTCCGGAGGATCTAGGCCTACCCTCAACATCGAGGATGAGTATCGCCT
CCACGAAACCTCCAAAGAACCGGACGTGTCCCTCGGCAGCACATGGCTCAGCGACTTCCCACAAGCGTGG
GCCGAAACCGGCGGCATGGGCCTCGCCGTCCGCCAAGCCCCACTCATTATCCCGCTGAAGGCGACCTCCA
CACCGGTGTCCATCAAGCAGTACCCGATGAGCCAAGAGGCGAGGCTCGGGATTAAGCCGCACATTCAGCG
CCTCCTCGATCAAGGCATTCTCGTGCCGTGCCAATCCCCGTGGAATACACCACTCCTCCCGGTCAAAAAG
CCGGGCACCAACGACTATCGCCCGGTCCAAGATCTCCGCGAGGTCAACAAGCGCGTGGAAGACATCCACC
CGACCGTCCCGAACCCGTATAATCTGCTCTCCGGGCTCCCACCATCCCACCAGTGGTATACAGTGCTGGA
CCTCAAAGACGCCTTCTTCTGTCTCCGCCTCCACCCAACAAGCCAGCCGCTCTTCGCCTTCGAGTGGCGC
GACCCGGAGATGGGCATCTCCGGCCAACTGACATGGACACGCCTCCCGCAAGGCTTCAAGAACAGCCCGA
CACTCTTCAACGAGGCGCTCCATAGGGACCTCGCGGATTTTCGCATCCAGCATCCGGACCTCATCCTCCT
CCAGTATGTGGATGATCTCCTCCTCGCCGCGACCTCCGAGCTGGATTGTCAACAAGGCACACGCGCGCTC
CTCCAAACACTCGGGAACCTCGGCTATCGCGCGTCCGCGAAAAAGGCCCAAATCTGCCAGAAGCAAGTGA
AGTACCTCGGGTATCTGCTCAAGGAAGGCCAACGCTGGCTCACCGAAGCGCGCAAAGAAACAGTGATGGG
GCAACCGACACCGAAAACACCACGCCAGCTGCGCGAGTTTCTCGGCAAAGCCGGCTTCTGTCGCCTCTTC
ATCCCGGGCTTTGCCGAGATGGCCGCGCCACTCTACCCACTCACCAAGCCGGGCACACTGTTTAACTGGG
GGCCGGATCAGCAGAAAGCCTACCAAGAGATCAAACAAGCGCTCCTCACCGCCCCAGCGCTCGGGCTCCC
AGATCTCACAAAGCCGTTCGAGCTGTTCGTCGATGAGAAGCAAGGCTACGCGAAGGGCGTGCTCACACAG
AAGCTCGGCCCGTGGAGGAGGCCAGTGGCCTATCTCTCCAAAAAACTCGATCCAGTGGCCGCCGGCTGGC
CACCGTGTCTGCGCATGGTCGCCGCGATTGCCGTGCTCACAAAGGATGCCGGCAAACTCACAATGGGCCA
GCCGCTGGTGATCCTCGCGCCACATGCCGTGGAAGCCCTCGTCAAACAGCCGCCGGATAGGTGGCTCTCC
AATGCGCGCATGACCCATTACCAAGCGCTCCTCCTCGACACCGATCGCGTCCAGTTCGGCCCAGTGGTCG
CCCTCAATCCGGCGACACTGCTGCCACTCCCAGAGGAGGGCCTCCAACACAACTGTCTGGATATTCTCGC
GGAAGCGCATGGCACAAGGCCAGACCTCACAGATCAACCGCTCAGCGGCGGCAGCCCGAAGAAGAAAAGG
AAGGTGTCCGGCGGATCTTCTGGAGGATCTAGCGGCTCCGAGACACCAGGAACATCCGAATCCGCTACAC
CAGAGTCTTCTGGAGGATCTAGCGGAGGATCTCCAAAGAAGAAAAGAAAGGTTTCTGGCGGCTCCAGTAA
TCTCTTGACCGTTCATCAAAATTTACCGGCGCTCCCGGTGGACGCCACAAGCGATGAGGTGCGGAAGAAC
CTGATGGATATGTTCCGTGATCGGCAGGCGTTTAGCGAACATACATGGAAGATGCTTCTTTCCGTGTGTC
GTAGTTGGGCAGCGTGGTGCAAGCTCAACAACCGGAAGTGGTTCCCTGCTGAGCCGGAAGACGTCAGGGA
CTATTTACTCTACCTCCAAGCTAGGGGGTTAGCAGTTAAAACTATACAGCAGCATCTCGGTCAATTGAAC
ATGCTGCACCGGCGCAGCGGACTGCCGCGGCCCAGTGACTCTAATGCTGTGTCGCTCGTGATGAGGCGCA
TCAGAAAGGAGAATGTGGATGCTGGTGAACGAGCCAAGCAGGCGCTTGCCTTCGAGAGGACAGATTTTGA
TCAAGTTCGCAGCCTCATGGAGAACAGCGATCGTTGCCAAGACATCAGGAATCTAGCCTTCCTGGGTATC
GCCTACAATACTCTGTTGAGAATTGCGGAGATTGCGAGGATCCGTGTGAAGGACATAAGCCGAACTGATG
GTGGGAGGATGTTGATTCACATTGGACGCACCAAGACACTCGTATCAACCGCAGGAGTCGAGAAGGCTCT
ATCGCTTGGGGTTACTAAGTTGGTCGAACGATGGATATCAGTATCCGGCGTCGCCGACGATCCAAACAAT
TACCTGTTCTGCCGCGTGCGCAAGAATGGGGTTGCGGCGCCTTCAGCTACGTCCCAGCTCTCGACGAGGG
CACTGGAGGGCATCTTTGAGGCTACGCACAGGCTGATCTATGGCGCGAAAGATGATTCCGGCCAGAGATA
CTTGGCATGGTCTGGACACTCCGCCAGAGTCGGCGCCGCCCGCGACATGGCGCGGGCCGGCGTGTCAATT
CCAGAAATAATGCAGGCAGGAGGGTGGACCAATGTCAACATTGTAATGAACTATATCAGAAACCTCGACT
CGGAGACAGGAGCCATGGTCAGGCTTCTAGAAGACGGTGACAAGCGCCCCGCAGCGACCAAGAAAGCTGG
CCAGGCAAAGAAAAAAAAATGAGCGGCCGCGGTACGCTGAAATCACCAGTCTCTCTCTACAAATCTATCT
CTCTCTATTTTCTCCATAAATAATGTGTGAGTAGTTTCCCGATAAGGGAAATTAGGGTTCTTATAGGGTT
TCGCTCATGTGTTGAGCATATAAGAAACCCTTAGTATGTATTTGTATTTGTAAAATACTTCTATCAATAA
AATTTCTAATTCCTAAAACCAAAATCCAGTACTAAAATCCAGATCTCCTAAAGTCCCTATAGATCTTTGT
CGTGAATATAAACCAGACACGAGACGACTAAACCTGGAGCCCAGACGCCGTTCGAAGCTAGAAGTACCGC
TTAGGCAGGAGGCCGTTAGGGAAAAGATGCTAAGGCAGGGTTGGTTACGTTGACTCCCCCGTAGGTTTGG
TTTAAATATGATGAAGTGGACGGAAGGAAGGAGGAAGACAAGGAAGGATAAGGTTGCAGGCCCTGTGCAA
GGTAAGAAGATGGAAATTTGATAGAGGTACGCTACTATACTTATACTATACGCTAAGGGAATGCTTGTAT
TTATACCCTATACCCCCTAATAACCCCTTATCAATTTAAGAAATAATCCGCATAAGCCCCCGCTTAAAAA
TTGGTATCAGAGCCATGAATAGGTCTATGACCAAAACTCAAGAGGATAAAACCTCACCAAAATACGAAAG
AGTTCTTAACTCTAAAGATAAAAGATCTTTCAAGATCAAAACTAGTTCCCTCACACCGGTGACGGGGATC
GCATGCGATATCTCGAGATCTAGCTTGGCGTAATCATGGTCATAGCTGTTTCCTGTGTGAAATTGTTATC
CGCTCACAATTCCACACAACATACGAGCCGGAAGCATAAAGTGTAAAGCCTGGGGTGCCTAATGAGTGAG
CTAACTCACATTAATTGCGTTGCGCTCACTGCCCGCTTTCCAGTCGGGAAACCTGTCGTGCCAGCTGCAT
TAATGAATCGGCCAACGCGCGGGGAGAGGCGGTTTGCGTATTGGGCGCTCTTCCGCTTCCTCGCTCACTG
ACTCGCTGCGCTCGGTCGTTCGGCTGCGGCGAGCGGTATCAGCTCACTCAAAGGCGGTAATACGGTTATC
CACAGAATCAGGGGATAACGCAGGAAAGAACATGTGAGCAAAAGGCCAGCAAAAGGCCAGGAACCGTAAA
AAGGCCGCGTTGCTGGCGTTTTTCCATAGGCTCCGCCCCCCTGACGAGCATCACAAAAATCGACGCTCAA
GTCAGAGGTGGCGAAACCCGACAGGACTATAAAGATACCAGGCGTTTCCCCCTGGAAGCTCCCTCGTGCG
CTCTCCTGTTCCGACCCTGCCGCTTACCGGATACCTGTCCGCCTTTCTCCCTTCGGGAAGCGTGGCGCTT
TCTCATAGCTCACGCTGTAGGTATCTCAGTTCGGTGTAGGTCGTTCGCTCCAAGCTGGGCTGTGTGCACG
AACCCCCCGTTCAGCCCGACCGCTGCGCCTTATCCGGTAACTATCGTCTTGAGTCCAACCCGGTAAGACA
CGACTTATCGCCACTGGCAGCAGCCACTGGTAACAGGATTAGCAGAGCGAGGTATGTAGGCGGTGCTACA
GAGTTCTTGAAGTGGTGGCCTAACTACGGCTACACTAGAAGAACAGTATTTGGTATCTGCGCTCTGCTGA
AGCCAGTTACCTTCGGAAAAAGAGTTGGTAGCTCTTGATCCGGCAAACAAACCACCGCTGGTAGCGGTGG
TTTTTTTGTTTGCAAGCAGCAGATTACGCGCAGAAAAAAAGGATCTCAAGAAGATCCTTTGATCTTTTCT
ACGGGGTCTGACGCTCAGTGGAACGAAAACTCACGTTAAGGGATTTTGGTCATGAGATTATCAAAAAGGA
TCTTCACCTAGATCCTTTTAAATTAAAAATGAAGTTTTAAATCAATCTAAAGTATATATGAGTAAACTTG
GTCTGACAGTTACCAATGCTTAATCAGTGAGGCACCTATCTCAGCGATCTGTCTATTTCGTTCATCCATA
GTTGCCTGACTCCCCGTCGTGTAGATAACTACGATACGGGAGGGCTTACCATCTGGCCCCAGTGCTGCAA
TGATACCGCGAGACCCACGCTCACCGGCTCCAGATTTATCAGCAATAAACCAGCCAGCCGGAAGGGCCGA
GCGCAGAAGTGGTCCTGCAACTTTATCCGCCTCCATCCAGTCTATTAATTGTTGCCGGGAAGCTAGAGTA
AGTAGTTCGCCAGTTAATAGTTTGCGCAACGTTGTTGCCATTGCTACAGGCATCGTGGTGTCACGCTCGT
CGTTTGGTATGGCTTCATTCAGCTCCGGTTCCCAACGATCAAGGCGAGTTACATGATCCCCCATGTTGTG
CAAAAAAGCGGTTAGCTCCTTCGGTCCTCCGATCGTTGTCAGAAGTAAGTTGGCCGCAGTGTTATCACTC
ATGGTTATGGCAGCACTGCATAATTCTCTTACTGTCATGCCATCCGTAAGATGCTTTTCTGTGACTGGTG
AGTACTCAACCAAGTCATTCTGAGAATAGTGTATGCGGCGACCGAGTTGCTCTTGCCCGGCGTCAATACG
GGATAATACCGCGCCACATAGCAGAACTTTAAAAGTGCTCATCATTGGAAAACGTTCTTCGGGGCGAAAA
CTCTCAAGGATCTTACCGCTGTTGAGATCCAGTTCGATGTAACCCACTCGTGCACCCAACTGATCTTCAG
CATCTTTTACTTTCACCAGCGTTTCTGGGTGAGCAAAAACAGGAAGGCAAAATGCCGCAAAAAAGGGAAT
AAGGGCGACACGGAAATGTTGAATACTCATACTCTTCCTTTTTCAATATTATTGAAGCATTTATCAGGGT
TATTGTCTCATGAGCGGATACATATTTGAATGTATTTAGAAAAATAAACAAATAGGGGTTCCGCGCACAT
TTCCCCGAAAAGTGCCACCTGCCAGTGCCAAGCTAATTC
